Addgene plasmid #245522: APX1-H2B-mEos3.2
Purpose: Plasmid for PiggyBac /ITR mediated insertion of H2B-mEos sequence downstream of CAG promoter using Gateway recombination cassette
Depositing lab: Timothy Sanders & Kate Storey. Depositing organization: University of Pittsburgh (University, School of Medicine, and Cancer Institute). Publication: Engineering fluorescent reporters in human pluripotent stem cells and strategies for live imaging human neurogenesis. Dady A, Davidson L, Loyer N, Rappich S, Findlay G, Sanders T, Januschke J, Storey KG. Development. 2025 Aug 1:dev.205082. doi: 10.1242/dev.205082. PubMed 40748212.
Backbone
  Vector backbone: APX1
  Backbone manufacturer: Timothy Sanders
  Vector type: Mammalian Expression
Growth in bacteria
  Bacterial resistance: Ampicillin, 100 μg/mL
  Growth temperature: 37°C
  Growth strain: DH5alpha
  Copy number: High Copy
Gene/Insert
  Gene/Insert name: H2B-mEos (alt name: H2B)
  Species: H. sapiens (human)
  Insert size (bp): 1212
  Cloning method: Gateway Cloning
Terms and licenses: Academic/Nonprofit Terms; Industry Terms: Not Available to Industry
How to cite: APX1-H2B-mEos3.2 was a gift from Timothy Sanders & Kate Storey (Addgene plasmid # 245522 ; http://n2t.net/addgene:245522 ; RRID:Addgene_245522)
