[The description below was written by a language model from this plasmid's Addgene catalogue record and pLannotate feature annotations shown in this document.]
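Description:
APX1-H2B-mEos3.2 is a mammalian expression plasmid built on the APX1 backbone and designed, according to its catalogue entry, for PiggyBac/ITR-mediated genomic insertion of a histone H2B–mEos3.2 fluorescent reporter. It is maintained in E. coli as a high-copy plasmid through a ColE1/pUC-type origin and selected with ampicillin via the β-lactamase gene and its native promoter. Short fragments of lacZα, an M13 origin, lacI and an RSF origin are also annotated; these appear to be backbone remnants rather than functional parts. The automated feature table for the 6.8 kb sequence does not annotate the PiggyBac terminal repeats themselves, so their positions cannot be confirmed from it, and no mammalian selection marker is listed.

The payload is a single expression cassette. A CAG promoter, made up of the CMV immediate-early enhancer, the chicken β-actin promoter and a chimeric β-actin/β-globin intron, drives strong, broadly active transcription of human histone H2B (HIST1H2BJ) fused upstream of mEos3.2, a monomeric green-to-red photoconvertible fluorescent protein. The fusion is flanked by attB1 and attB2 sites, showing that it was introduced into the APX1 destination cassette by Gateway recombination. Downstream, a WPRE enhances transcript stability and expression, and a bovine growth hormone polyadenylation signal terminates the message.

Because H2B incorporates into chromatin, the fusion labels nuclei and chromosomes, and photoconversion allows selected cells to be marked and followed over time. The associated work concerns engineering fluorescent reporters in human pluripotent stem cells and live imaging of human neurogenesis, for which stable transposon-based integration of such a reporter is well suited.
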