Features (pLannotate 1.2.2; 20 found; start..end, strand, type, name):
     63..79      -  promoter       SV40 promoter (fragment): SV40 enhancer and early promoter
     83..307     -  polyA_signal   bGH poly(A) signal: bovine growth hormone polyadenylation signal
    336..922     -  misc_feature   WPRE: woodchuck hepatitis virus posttranscriptional regulatory element
    923..940     +  promoter       SP6 promoter (fragment): promoter for bacteriophage SP6 RNA polymerase
    985..1009    +  protein_bind   attB2: mutant version of attB; recombination site for the Gateway® BP reaction BP Clonase™
   1048..1722    -  CDS            mEos3.2: mEos3.2 is a photoconvertible green/yellow fluorescent protein published in 2012, derived from Lobophyllia hemprichii. It is reported to be a rapidly-maturing monomer with moderate acid sensitivity.
   1741..2118    -  CDS            H2B: human histone H2B; HIST1H2BJ
   2138..2162    -  protein_bind   attB1: mutant version of attB; recombination site for the Gateway® BP reaction BP Clonase™
   2171..2227    -  CDS            HBB (fragment): HBB_LEPEU - Experimental evidence at protein level: Swiss-Prot protein existence level 1. Involved in oxygen transport from the lung to the various peripheral tissues. From Lepus europaeus (European hare).
   2225..3241    -  intron         chimeric intron: chimera between introns from chicken β-actin and rabbit β-globin
   3353..3376    -  promoter       chicken β-actin promoter (fragment): No description available
   3521..3900    -  enhancer       CMV enhancer: human cytomegalovirus immediate early enhancer
   4293..4311    -  promoter       T7 promoter: promoter for bacteriophage T7 RNA polymerase
   4320..4476    +  CDS            lacZα (fragment): LacZα fragment of β-galactosidase; lacZ fragment
   4497..4628    +  rep_origin     M13 ori (fragment): M13 bacteriophage origin of replication; arrow indicates direction of (+) strand synthesis
   4654..4758    +  promoter       AmpR promoter: bla
   4759..5619    +  CDS            AmpR: β-lactamase; bla; confers resistance to ampicillin, carbenicillin, and related antibiotics
   5790..6378    +  rep_origin     ori: high-copy-number ColE1/pMB1/pBR322/pUC origin of replication
   6456..6496    +  rep_origin     RSF ori (fragment): Plasmids containing the RSF 1030 origin of replication can be propagated in E. coli cells that contain additional plasmids with compatible origins.
   6533..6580    +  CDS            lacI (fragment): lac repressor; lacI; The lac repressor binds to the lac operator to inhibit transcription in E. coli. This inhibition can be relieved by adding lactose or isopropyl-β-D-thiogalactopyranoside (IPTG).
>Addgene plasmid #245522 | APX1-H2B-mEos3.2 | addgene full sequence | sequence record 490235 | Addgene NGS Result
CAAAATTTCTTCTATAAAGTAACAAAACTTTTAACTAGTGTTTAAACTAAGCTTGGGCTGCAGGTTCTTT
CCGCCTCAGAAGCCATAGAGCCCACCGCATCCCCAGCATGCCTGCTATTGTCTTCCCAATCCTCCCCCTT
GCTGTCCTGCCCCACCCCACCCCCCAGAATAGAATGACACCTACTCAGACAATGCGATGCAATTTCCTCA
TTTTATTAGGAAAGGACAGTGGGAGTGGCACCTTCCAGGGTCAAGGAAGGCACGGGGGAGGGGCAAACAA
CAGATGGCTGGCAACTAGAAGGCACAGTCGAGGCTGATCAGCGAGCTCGGATCCTGCGGGGAGGCGGCCC
AAAGGGAGATCCGACTCGTCTGAGGGCGAAGGCGAAGACGCGGAAGAGGCCGCAGAGCCGGCAGCAGGCC
GCGGGAAGGAAGGTCCGCTGGATTGAGGGCCGAAGGGACGTAGCAGAAGGACGTCCCGCGCAGAATCCAG
GTGGCAACACAGGCGAGCAGCCAAGGAAAGGACGATGATTTCCCCGACAACACCACGGAATTGTCAGTGC
CCAACAGCCGAGCCCCTGTCCAGCAGCGGGCAAGGCAGGCGGCGATGAGTTCCGCCGTGGCAATAGGGAG
GGGGAAAGCGAAAGTCCCGGAAAGGAGCTGACAGGTGGTGGCAATGCCCCAACCAGTGGGGGTTGCGTCA
GCAAACACAGTGCACACCACGCCACGTTGCCTGACAACGGGCCACAACTCCTCATAAAGAGACAGCAACC
AGGATTTATACAAGGAGGAGAAAATGAAAGCCATACGGGAAGCAATAGCATGATACAAAGGCATTAAAGC
AGCGTATCCACATAGCGTAAAAGGAGCAACATAGTTAAGAATACCAGTCAATCTTTCACAAATTTTGTAA
TCCAGAGGTTGAATTTAGGTGACACTATAGGGATCCTAGATTATCGATGCATCTCGAGGCGGCCGCAGAT
CATCACCACTTTGTACAAGAAAGCTGGGTCGGCGCGCCCACCCTTGTCGGCGCGCCCACCCTTTTCATCT
TCTGGCGTTATCGGGCAGGCCAGAGTGGGCCACGGCGTGCTCGTACAGCTTCACTTTGTTATAGTCCTTG
TCGTGGCTCAGGATCTCGATGCAGTGGTCCACAAAGTGGGCGCCAGGCAGCTTCACGCCCTTTTCTTTGG
CCTTGTAGGTGGTCCGGAAGTCGCATCTGTAGTGGGCGTTCCCTTCCAGCAGCAGGGCCATTTCAATGTC
GCCGGTCAGCACGCCATCCCGCACGTACATCTTCTCGGTGCTGGGCTCCCACTTCAGGGTCTTTTTCTGC
ATCACGGGGCCGTTGGCGGGGAAGTTGGTGCCGTAGAACCGCACTTTGTTGTAGAAGGTGTCGCCTTCCA
TGGTGATGTCGTTCCGGGCGTTGCAGATGCCGCCGTCCTCAAAGGTCAGGCTCCGCTCCCAGCTGTAGCC
CTTGGGGAAGCTCTGCTTAAAGTAGTCCTGGATGTTGTCGGGGTACTTGGCGAACACCCGGTTGCCGTAG
TGGAAGGCGGTGGTCAGAATGTCGAAGGCGAAGGGCAGGGGTCCGCCCTCTTTCACTTCCAGGTCCATGC
TCTGCTTGCCCTCAAAGGGCTTGCCGGTGCCGTCGCCATCGATCACGAAGTGGTGGCCGTTCACGTTGCC
TTCCATCCGCAGCTTGATCTTCATGTCGGGCTTGATGGCGCTGGTGGCGACCGGTGGATCCTTAGCGCTG
GTGTACTTGGTGATGGCCTTAGTACCCTCGGACACGGCGTGCTTGGCCAACTCCCCAGGCAGCAGCAGGC
GCACGGCCGTCTGGATCTCCCTGGAGGTGATGGTCGAGCGCTTGTTGTAATGCGCCAGGCGGGAAGCCTC
ACCTGCGATGCGCTCGAAAATGTCGTTCACAAACGAATTCATGATGCCCATGGCCTTGGACGAAATGCCG
GTGTCAGGGTGGACCTGCTTCAGAACCTTGTACACATAGATGGAATAGCTCTCCTTGCGGCTGCGCTTGC
GCTTCTTGCCGCCTTTCTTCTGCGCCTTAGTCACCGCCTTCTTGGAGCCCTTTTTCGGGGCGGGAGCAGA
CTTCGCTGGCTCTGGCATGTGAAGGGGGCGGCCGCGGAGCCTGCTTTTTTGTACAAACTTGTGATGATCT
GAATTCTTTGCCAAAATGATGAGACAGCACAATAACCAGCACGTTGCCCAGGAGCTGTAGGAAAAAGAAG
AAGGCATGAACATGGTTAGCAGAGGCTCTAGAGCCGCCGGTCACACGCCAGAAGCCGAACCCCGCCCTGC
CCCGTCCCCCCCGAAGGCAGCCGTCCCCCCGCGGACAGCCCCGAGGCTGGAGAGGGAGAAGGGGACGGCG
GCGCGGCGACGCACGAAGGCCCTCCCCGCCCATTTCCTTCCTGCCGGCGCCGCACCGCTTCGCCCCGCGC
CCGCTAGAGGGGGTGCGGCGGCGCCTCCCAGATTTCGGCTCCGCACAGATTTGGGACAAAGGAAGTCCCT
GCGCCCTCTCGCACGATTACCATAAAAGGCAATGGCTGCGGCTCGCCGCGCCTCGACAGCCGCCGGCGCT
CCGGGGGCCGCCGCGCCCCTCCCCCGAGCCCTCCCCGGCCCGAGGCGGCCCCGCCCCGCCCGGCACCCCC
ACCTGCCGCCACCCCCCGCCCGGCACGGCGAGCCCCGCGCCACGCCCCGTACGGAGCCCCGCACCCGAAG
CCGGGCCGTGCTCAGCAACTCGGGGAGGGGGGTGCAGGGGGGGTTGCAGCCCGACCGACGCGCCCACACC
CCCTGCTCACCCCCCCACGCACACACCCCGCACGCAGCCTTTGTTCCCCTCGCAGCCCCCCCCGCACCGC
GGGGCACCGCCCCCGGCCGCGCTCCCCTCGCGCACACTGCGGAGCGCACAAAGCCCCGCGCCGCGCCCGC
AGCGCTCACAGCCGCCGGGCAGCGCGGAGCCGCACGCGGCGCTCCCCACGCACACACACACGCACGCACC
CCCCGAGCCGCTCCCCCCGCACAAAGGGCCCTCCCGGAGCCCCTCAAGGCTTTCACGCAGCCACAGAAAA
GAAACAAGCCGTCATTAAACCAAGCGCTAATTACAGCCCGGAGGAGAAGGGCCGTCCCGCCCGCTCACCT
GTGGGAGTAACGCGGTCAGTCAGAGCCGGGGCGGGCGGCGCGAGGCGGCGGCGGAGCGGGGCACGGGGCG
AAGGCAGCGCGCAGCGACTCCCGCCCGCCGCGCGCCTCGCTTTTTATAGGGCCGCCGCCGCCGCCGCCTC
GCCATAAAAGGAAACTTTCGGAGCGCGCCGCTCTGATTGGCTGCCGCCGCACCTCTCCGCCTCGCCCCCC
CCCCCCCCCCCCCCCCCCCCCCCCCCCCCTCCCCCCCCCCCCCCCCCCCCCCCCCCCCCATCGCTGCACA
AAATAATTAAAAAATAAATAAATACAAAATTGGGGGTGGGGAGGGGGGGGAGATGGGGAGAGTGAAGCAG
AACGTGGGGCTCACCTCGACCATGGTAATAGCGATGACTAATACGTAGATGTACTGCCAAGTAGGAAAGT
CCCATAAGGTCATGTACTGGGCATAATGCCAGGCGGGCCATTTACCGTCATTGACGTCAATAGGGGGCGT
ACTTGGCATATGATACACTTGATGTACTGCCAAGTGGGCAGTTTACCGTAAATACTCCACCCATTGACGT
CAATGGAAAGTCCCTATTGGCGTTACTATGGGAACATACGTCATTATTGACGTCAATGGGCGGGGGTCGT
TGGGCGGTCAGCCAGGCGGGCCATTTACCGTAAGTTATGTAACGCGGAACTCCATATATGGGCTATGAAC
TAATGACCCCGTAATTGATTACTATTAATAACTAGTCAATAATCAATGTCGAGATGGGCCCATGCTAGCC
CGGGATTCTAGTTGATATCTATAACAAGAAAATATATATATAATAAGTTATCACGTAAGTAGAACACGAA
ATAACAATATAATTATCGTATGAGTTAAATCTTAAAAGTCACGTAAAAGATAATCATGCGTCATTTTGAC
TCACGCGGTTGTTATAGTTCAAAATCAGTGACACTTACCGCATTGACAAGCACGCCTCACGGGAGCTCCA
AGCGGCGACTGAGATGTCCTAAATGCACAGCGACGGATTCGCGCTATTTAGAAAGAGAGAGCAATATTTC
AAGAATGCATGCGTCAATTTTACGCAGACTATCTTTCTAGGGTTAATCTAGTGGCGGCGCGCCTAGGCCT
TGACGGCCTTCCGCCAATTCGCCCTATAGTGAGTCGTATTACGTCGCGCTCACTGGCCGTCGTTTTACAA
CGTCGTGACTGGGAAAACCCTGGCGTTACCCAACTTAATCGCCTTGCAGCACATCCCCCTTTCGCCAGCT
GGCGTAATAGCGAAGAGGCCCGCACCGAAACGCCCTTCCCAACAGTTGCGCAGCCTGAATGGCGAATGGG
AGCGCCCTGTAGCGGCCACTCAACCCTATCTCGGTCTATTCTTTTGATTTATAAGGGATTTTGCCGATTT
CGGCCTATTGGTTAAAAAATGAGCTGATTTAACAAAAATTTAACGCGAATTTTAACAAAATATTAACGCT
TACAATTTAGGTGGCACTTTTCGGGGAAATGTGCGCGGAACCCCTATTTGTTTATTTTTCTAAATACATT
CAAATATGTATCCGCTCATGAGACAATAACCCTGATAAATGCTTCAATAATATTGAAAAAGGAAGAGTAT
GAGTATTCAACATTTCCGTGTCGCCCTTATTCCCTTTTTTGCGGCATTTTGCCTTCCTGTTTTTGCTCAC
CCAGAAACGCTGGTGAAAGTAAAAGATGCTGAAGATCAGTTGGGTGCACGAGTGGGTTACATCGAACTGG
ATCTCAACAGCGGTAAGATCCTTGAGAGTTTTCGCCCCGAAGAACGTTTTCCAATGATGAGCACTTTTAA
AGTTCTGCTATGTGGCGCGGTATTATCCCGTATTGACGCCGGGCAAGAGCAACTCGGTCGCCGCATACAC
TATTCTCAGAATGACTTGGTTGAGTACTCACCAGTCACAGAAAAGCATCTTACGGATGGCATGACAGTAA
GAGAATTATGCAGTGCTGCCATAACCATGAGTGATAACACTGCGGCCAACTTACTTCTGACAACGATCGG
AGGACCGAAGGAGCTAACCGCTTTTTTGCACAACATGGGGGATCATGTAACTCGCCTTGATCGTTGGGAA
CCGGAGCTGAATGAAGCCATACCAAACGACGAGCGTGACACCACGATGCCTGTAGCAATGGCAACAACGT
TGCGCAAACTATTAACTGGCGAACTACTTACTCTAGCTTCCCGGCAACAATTAATAGACTGGATGGAGGC
GGATAAAGTTGCAGGACCACTTCTGCGCTCGGCCCTTCCGGCTGGCTGGTTTATTGCTGATAAATCTGGA
GCCGGTGAGCGTGGTTCTCGCGGTATCATTGCAGCACTGGGGCCAGATGGTAAGCCCTCCCGTATCGTAG
TTATCTACACGACGGGGAGTCAGGCAACTATGGATGAACGAAATAGACAGATCGCTGAGATAGGTGCCTC
ACTGATTAAGCATTGGTAACTGTCAGACCAAGTTTACTCATATATACTTTAGATTGATTTAAAACTTCAT
TTTTAATTTAAAAGGATCTAGGTGAAGATCCTTTTTGATAATCTCATGACCAAAATCCCTTAACGTGAGT
TTTCGTTCCACTGAGCGTCAGACCCCGTAGAAAAGATCAAAGGATCTTCTTGAGATCCTTTTTTTCTGCG
CGTAATCTGCTGCTTGCAAACAAAAAAACCACCGCTACCAGCGGTGGTTTGTTTGCCGGATCAAGAGCTA
CCAACTCTTTTTCCGAAGGTAACTGGCTTCAGCAGAGCGCAGATACCAAATACTGTTCTTCTAGTGTAGC
CGTAGTTAGGCCACCACTTCAAGAACTCTGTAGCACCGCCTACATACCTCGCTCTGCTAATCCTGTTACC
AGTGGCTGCTGCCAGTGGCGATAAGTCGTGTCTTACCGGGTTGGACTCAAGACGATAGTTACCGGATAAG
GCGCAGCGGTCGGGCTGAACGGGGGGTTCGTGCACACAGCCCAGCTTGGAGCGAACGACCTACACCGAAC
TGAGATACCTACAGCGTGAGCTATGAGAAAGCGCCACGCTTCCCGAAGGGAGAAAGGCGGACAGGTATCC
GGTAAGCGGCAGGGTCGGAACAGGAGAGCGCACGAGGGAGCTTCCAGGGGGAAACGCCTGGTATCTTTAT
AGTCCTGTCGGGTTTCGCCACCTCTGACTTGAGCGTCGATTTTTGTGATGCTCGTCAGGGGGGCGGAGCC
TATGGAAAAACGCCAGCAACGCGGCCTTTTTACGGTTCCTGGCCTTTTGCTGGCCTTTTGCTCATTAGGC
ACCCCAGGCTTTACCCGAACGACCGAGCGCAGCGAGTCAGTGAGCGAGGAAGCGGAGAGCGCCCAATACG
CAAGGAAACAGCTATGACCATGTTAATGCAGCTGGCACGACAGGTTTCCCGACTGGAAAGCGGGCAGTGA
GCGGAAGGCCCATGAGGCCAGTTAATTAAGCGGCATACGCGTTTAACCCTAGAAAGATAATCATATTGTG
ACGTACGTTAAAGATAATCATGCGTAAAATTGACGCATGTGTTTTATCGGTCTGTATATCGAGGTTTATT
TATTAATTTGAATAGATATTAAGTTTTATTATATTTACACTTACATACTAATAATAAATTCAACAAACAA
TTTATTTATGTTTATTTATTTATTAAAAAAAAACAAAAACT
